LOCUS       Exported 7285 bp ds-DNA circular SYN 13-MAY-2021
DEFINITION  Dominant-negative (DN) mutant of OsRac1; Acts as a negative control
            for small GTPases activation assays.
ACCESSION   .
VERSION     .
KEYWORDS    Raichu-OsRac1 DN
SOURCE      synthetic DNA construct
  ORGANISM  synthetic DNA construct
REFERENCE   1 (bases 1 to 7285)
  AUTHORS   Wong HL, Akamatsu A, Wang Q, Higuchi M, Matsuda T, Okuda J, Kosami
            KI, Inada N, Kawasaki T, Kaneko-Kawano T, Nagawa S, Tan L, Kawano Y,
            Shimamoto K
  TITLE     In vivo monitoring of plant small GTPase activation using a Forster
            resonance energy transfer biosensor.
  JOURNAL   Plant Methods. 2018 Jul 7;14:56. doi: 10.1186/s13007-018-0325-4.
            eCollection 2018.
  PUBMED    30002723
REFERENCE   2 (bases 1 to 7285)
  AUTHORS   .
  TITLE     Direct Submission
  JOURNAL   Exported May 13, 2021 from SnapGene Server 1.1.58
            http://www.snapgene.com
FEATURES             Location/Qualifiers
     source          1..7285
                     /organism="synthetic DNA construct"
                     /mol_type="other DNA"
     promoter        1..1992
                     /label=Ubi promoter
                     /note="maize polyubiquitin gene promoter"
     CDS             2020..2538
                     /codon_start=1
                     /product="N-terminal fragment of mVenus for use in
                     bimolecular fluorescence complementation (BiFC) (Kodama and
                     Hu, 2010)"
                     /label=VN173
                     /translation="MVSKGEELFTGVVPILVELDGDVNGHKFSVSGEGEGDATYGKLTL
                     KLICTTGKLPVPWPTLVTTLGYGLQCFARYPDHMKQHDFFKSAMPEGYVQERTIFFKDD
                     GNYKTRAEVKFEGDTLVNRIELKGIDFKEDGNILGHKLEYNYNSHNVYITADKQKNGIK
                     ANFKIRHNIE"
     terminator      4385..4637
                     /label=NOS terminator
                     /note="nopaline synthase terminator and poly(A) signal"
     primer_bind     complement(4654..4670)
                     /label=M13 rev
                     /note="common sequencing primer, one of multiple similar
                     variants"
     primer_bind     complement(4654..4670)
                     /label=M13 Reverse
                     /note="In lacZ gene. Also called M13-rev"
     primer_bind     complement(4667..4689)
                     /label=M13/pUC Reverse
                     /note="In lacZ gene"
     protein_bind    4678..4694
                     /label=lac operator
                     /bound_moiety="lac repressor encoded by lacI"
                     /note="The lac repressor binds to the lac operator to
                     inhibit transcription in E. coli. This inhibition can be
                     relieved by adding lactose or
                     isopropyl-beta-D-thiogalactopyranoside (IPTG)."
     promoter        complement(4702..4732)
                     /label=lac promoter
                     /note="promoter for the E. coli lac operon"
     protein_bind    4747..4768
                     /label=CAP binding site
                     /bound_moiety="E. coli catabolite activator protein"
                     /note="CAP binding activates transcription in the presence
                     of cAMP."
     primer_bind     complement(4885..4902)
                     /label=L4440
                     /note="L4440 vector, forward primer"
     rep_origin      complement(5056..5644)
                     /direction=LEFT
                     /label=ori
                     /note="high-copy-number ColE1/pMB1/pBR322/pUC origin of
                     replication"
     primer_bind     complement(5136..5155)
                     /label=pBR322ori-F
                     /note="pBR322 origin, forward primer"
     CDS             complement(5815..6675)
                     /codon_start=1
                     /gene="bla"
                     /product="beta-lactamase"
                     /label=AmpR
                     /note="confers resistance to ampicillin, carbenicillin, and
                     related antibiotics"
                     /translation="MSIQHFRVALIPFFAAFCLPVFAHPETLVKVKDAEDQLGARVGYI
                     ELDLNSGKILESFRPEERFPMMSTFKVLLCGAVLSRIDAGQEQLGRRIHYSQNDLVEYS
                     PVTEKHLTDGMTVRELCSAAITMSDNTAANLLLTTIGGPKELTAFLHNMGDHVTRLDRW
                     EPELNEAIPNDERDTTMPVAMATTLRKLLTGELLTLASRQQLIDWMEADKVAGPLLRSA
                     LPAGWFIADKSGAGERGSRGIIAALGPDGKPSRIVVIYTTGSQATMDERNRQIAEIGAS
                     LIKHW"
     primer_bind     6438..6457
                     /label=Amp-R
                     /note="Ampicillin resistance gene, reverse primer"
     promoter        complement(6676..6780)
                     /gene="bla"
                     /label=AmpR promoter
     primer_bind     6848..6866
                     /label=pBRforEco
                     /note="pBR322 vectors, upsteam of EcoRI site, forward
                     primer"
     primer_bind     complement(6904..6926)
                     /label=pGEX 3'
                     /note="pGEX vectors, reverse primer"
     primer_bind     7026..7045
                     /label=pRS-marker
                     /note="pRS vectors, use to sequence yeast selectable
                     marker"
     primer_bind     7239..7261
                     /label=M13/pUC Forward
                     /note="In lacZ gene"
     primer_bind     7253..7270
                     /label=M13 Forward
                     /note="In lacZ gene. Also called M13-F20 or M13 (-21)
                     Forward"
     primer_bind     7254..7270
                     /label=M13 fwd
                     /note="common sequencing primer, one of multiple similar
                     variants"
ORIGIN
        1 ctgcagtgca gcgtgacccg gtcgtgcccc tctctagaga taatgagcat tgcatgtcta
       61 agttataaaa aattaccaca tatttttttt gtcacacttg tttgaagtgc agtttatcta
      121 tctttataca tatatttaaa ctttactcta cgaataatat aatctatagt actacaataa
      181 tatcagtgtt ttagagaatc atataaatga acagttagac atggtctaaa ggacaattga
      241 gtattttgac aacaggactc tacagtttta tctttttagt gtgcatgtgt tctccttttt
      301 ttttgcaaat agcttcacct atataatact tcatccattt tattagtaca tccatttagg
      361 gtttagggtt aatggttttt atagactaat ttttttagta catctatttt attctatttt
      421 agcctctaaa ttaagaaaac taaaactcta ttttagtttt tttatttaat aatttagata
      481 taaaatagaa taaaataaag tgactaaaaa ttaaacaaat accctttaag aaattaaaaa
      541 aactaaggaa acatttttct tgtttcgagt agataatgcc agcctgttaa acgccgtcga
      601 cgagtctaac ggacaccaac cagcgaacca gcagcgtcgc gtcgggccaa gcgaagcaga
      661 cggcacggca tctctgtcgc tgcctctgga cccctctcga gagttccgct ccaccgttgg
      721 acttgctccg ctgtcggcat ccagaaattg cgtggcggag cggcagacgt gagccggcac
      781 ggcaggcggc ctcctcctcc tctcacggca ccggcagcta cgggggattc ctttcccacc
      841 gctccttcgc tttcccttcc tcgcccgccg taataaatag acaccccctc cacaccctct
      901 ttccccaacc tcgtgttgtt cggagcgcac acacacacaa ccagatctcc cccaaatcca
      961 cccgtcggca cctccgcttc aaggtacgcc gctcgtcctc cccccccccc ctctctacct
     1021 tctctagatc ggcgttccgg tccatggtta gggcccggta gttctacttc tgttcatgtt
     1081 tgtgttagat ccgtgtttgt gttagatccg tgctgctagc gttcgtacac ggatgcgacc
     1141 tgtacgtcag acacgttctg attgctaact tgccagtgtt tctctttggg gaatcctggg
     1201 atggctctag ccgttccgca gacgggatcg atttcatgat tttttttgtt tcgttgcata
     1261 gggtttggtt tgcccttttc ctttatttca atatatgccg tgcacttgtt tgtcgggtca
     1321 tcttttcatg cttttttttg tcttggttgt gatgatgtgg tctggttggg cggtcgttct
     1381 agatcggagt agaattctgt ttcaaactac ctggtggatt tattaatttt ggatctgtat
     1441 gtgtgtgcca tacatattca tagttacgaa ttgaagatga tggatggaaa tatcgatcta
     1501 ggataggtat acatgttgat gcgggtttta ctgatgcata tacagagatg ctttttgttc
     1561 gcttggttgt gatgatgtgg tgtggttggg cggtcgttca ttcgttctag atcggagtag
     1621 aatactgttt caaactacct ggtgtattta ttaattttgg aactgtatgt gtgtgtcata
     1681 catcttcata gttacgagtt taagatggat ggaaatatcg atctaggata ggtatacatg
     1741 ttgatgtggg ttttactgat gcatatacat gatggcatat gcagcatcta ttcatatgct
     1801 ctaaccttga gtacctatct attataataa acaagtatgt tttataatta ttttgatctt
     1861 gatatacttg gatgatggca tatgcagcag ctatatgtgg atttttttag ccctgccttc
     1921 atacgctatt tatttgcttg gtactgtttc ttttgtcgat gctcaccctg ttgtttggtg
     1981 ttacttctgc aggtcgactc tagaggatcc gaattcggca tggtgagcaa gggcgaggag
     2041 ctgttcaccg gggtggtgcc catcctggtc gagctggacg gcgacgtaaa cggccacaag
     2101 ttcagcgtgt ccggcgaggg cgagggcgat gccacctacg gcaagctgac cctgaagctg
     2161 atctgcacca ccggcaagct gcccgtgccc tggcccaccc tcgtgaccac cctgggctac
     2221 ggcctgcagt gcttcgcccg ctaccccgac cacatgaagc agcacgactt cttcaagtcc
     2281 gccatgcccg aaggctacgt ccaggagcgc accatcttct tcaaggacga cggcaactac
     2341 aagacccgcg ccgaggtgaa gttcgagggc gacaccctgg tgaaccgcat cgagctgaag
     2401 ggcatcgact tcaaggagga cggcaacatc ctggggcaca agctggagta caactacaac
     2461 agccacaacg tctatatcac cgccgacaag cagaagaacg gcatcaaggc caacttcaag
     2521 atccgccaca acatcgagga cggcggcgtg cagctcgccg accactacca gcagaacacc
     2581 cccatcggcg acggccccgt gctgctgccc gacaaccact acctgagcta ccagtccgcc
     2641 ctgagcaaag accccaacga gaagcgcgat cacatggtcc tgctggagtt cgtgaccgcc
     2701 gccctcgaga aagagaaaga gcggccagag atttctctcc cttcagattt tgaacacaca
     2761 attcatgtcg gttttgatgc tgtcacaggg gagtttacgg gaatgccaga gcagtgggcc
     2821 cgcttgcttc agacatcaaa tatcactaag tcggagcaga agaaaaaccc gcaggctgtt
     2881 ctggatgtgt tggagtttta caactcgaag aagacatcca acagccagaa atacatgagc
     2941 tttacagata agtcagcttc cggaggtgga accggtggtg gaggtaccat gagctcggcg
     3001 gcggcggcga cgaggttcat caagtgcgtc accgtggggg acggcgcggt ggggaagaac
     3061 tgcatgctca tctgctacac ctgcaacaag ttccccaccg attacatccc caccgtgttc
     3121 gacaacttca gcgccaatgt ctccgtggac gggagcgtcg tcaacctcgg cctctgggac
     3181 actgcaggtc aggaggatta cagcaggttg aggcctctga gctacagggg agccgatgtg
     3241 ttcatcctgt ccttctccct gataagcagg gcgagctatg agaatgttca gaagaagtgg
     3301 atgccagagc ttcgccggtt tgcgcctggt gttcctgtag ttcttgttgg aaccaagttg
     3361 gatctccgtg aagatagggc ctatcttgct gatcatccag cttcttccat aataacaacg
     3421 gagcagggag aagaactgag gaagctaata ggagcggtcg cctacatcga atgcagctcc
     3481 aagacacaga gaaacattaa agctgttttc gacactgcca tcaaagtggt gcgcggccgc
     3541 atggtgagca agggcgagga gctgttcacc ggggtggtgc ccatcctggt cgagctggac
     3601 ggcgacgtaa acggccacag gttcagcgtg tccggcgagg gcgagggcga tgccacctac
     3661 ggcaagctga ccctgaagtt catctgcacc accggcaagc tgcccgtgcc ctggcccacc
     3721 ctcgtgacca ccctgacctg gggcgtgcag tgcttcagcc gctaccccga ccacatgaag
     3781 cagcacgact tcttcaagtc cgccatgccc gaaggctacg tccaggagcg taccatcttc
     3841 ttcaaggacg acggcaacta caagacccgc gccgaggtga agttcgaggg cgacaccctg
     3901 gtgaaccgca tcgagctgaa gggcatcggc ttcaaggagg acggcaacat cctggggcac
     3961 aagctagagt acaactacat cagccacaac gtctatatca ccgccgacaa gcagaagaac
     4021 ggcatcaagg cccacttcaa gatccgccac aacatcgagg acggcggcgt gcagctcgcc
     4081 gaccactacc agcagaacac ccccatcggc gacggccccg tgctgctgcc cgacaaccac
     4141 tacctgagca cccagtccgc cctgagcaaa gaccccaacg agaagcgcga tcacatggtc
     4201 ctgctggagt tcgtgaccgc cgccgggatc actctcggca tggacgagct gtctagacca
     4261 agacataagg atgtaaccag aaggaaactc caatcaagct ccaatcggcc agtaaggcgg
     4321 tacttttgcg gaagcgcttg tttcgcgtag ggatccacta gtggtaccga gctcgaattt
     4381 ccccgatcgt tcaaacattt ggcaataaag tttcttaaga ttgaatcctg ttgccggtct
     4441 tgcgatgatt atcatataat ttctgttgaa ttacgttaag catgtaataa ttaacatgta
     4501 atgcatgacg ttatttatga gatgggtttt tatgattaga gtcccgcaat tatacattta
     4561 atacgcgata gaaaacaaaa tatagcgcgc aaactaggat aaattatcgc gcgcggtgtc
     4621 atctatgtta ctagatcggg aattcgtaat catgtcatag ctgtttcctg tgtgaaattg
     4681 ttatccgctc acaattccac acaacatacg agccggaagc ataaagtgta aagcctgggg
     4741 tgcctaatga gtgagctaac tcacattaat tgcgttgcgc tcactgcccg ctttccagtc
     4801 gggaaacctg tcgtgccagc tgcattaatg aatcggccaa cgcgcgggga gaggcggttt
     4861 gcgtattggg cgctcttccg cttcctcgct cactgactcg ctgcgctcgg tcgttcggct
     4921 gcggcgagcg gtatcagctc actcaaaggc ggtaatacgg ttatccacag aatcagggga
     4981 taacgcagga aagaacatgt gagcaaaagg ccagcaaaag gccaggaacc gtaaaaaggc
     5041 cgcgttgctg gcgtttttcc ataggctccg cccccctgac gagcatcaca aaaatcgacg
     5101 ctcaagtcag aggtggcgaa acccgacagg actataaaga taccaggcgt ttccccctgg
     5161 aagctccctc gtgcgctctc ctgttccgac cctgccgctt accggatacc tgtccgcctt
     5221 tctcccttcg ggaagcgtgg cgctttctca tagctcacgc tgtaggtatc tcagttcggt
     5281 gtaggtcgtt cgctccaagc tgggctgtgt gcacgaaccc cccgttcagc ccgaccgctg
     5341 cgccttatcc ggtaactatc gtcttgagtc caacccggta agacacgact tatcgccact
     5401 ggcagcagcc actggtaaca ggattagcag agcgaggtat gtaggcggtg ctacagagtt
     5461 cttgaagtgg tggcctaact acggctacac tagaagaaca gtatttggta tctgcgctct
     5521 gctgaagcca gttaccttcg gaaaaagagt tggtagctct tgatccggca aacaaaccac
     5581 cgctggtagc ggtggttttt ttgtttgcaa gcagcagatt acgcgcagaa aaaaaggatc
     5641 tcaagaagat cctttgatct tttctacggg gtctgacgct cagtggaacg aaaactcacg
     5701 ttaagggatt ttggtcatga gattatcaaa aaggatcttc acctagatcc ttttaaatta
     5761 aaaatgaagt tttaaatcaa tctaaagtat atatgagtaa acttggtctg acagttacca
     5821 atgcttaatc agtgaggcac ctatctcagc gatctgtcta tttcgttcat ccatagttgc
     5881 ctgactcccc gtcgtgtaga taactacgat acgggagggc ttaccatctg gccccagtgc
     5941 tgcaatgata ccgcgagacc cacgctcacc ggctccagat ttatcagcaa taaaccagcc
     6001 agccggaagg gccgagcgca gaagtggtcc tgcaacttta tccgcctcca tccagtctat
     6061 taattgttgc cgggaagcta gagtaagtag ttcgccagtt aatagtttgc gcaacgttgt
     6121 tgccattgct acaggcatcg tggtgtcacg ctcgtcgttt ggtatggctt cattcagctc
     6181 cggttcccaa cgatcaaggc gagttacatg atcccccatg ttgtgcaaaa aagcggttag
     6241 ctccttcggt cctccgatcg ttgtcagaag taagttggcc gcagtgttat cactcatggt
     6301 tatggcagca ctgcataatt ctcttactgt catgccatcc gtaagatgct tttctgtgac
     6361 tggtgagtac tcaaccaagt cattctgaga atagtgtatg cggcgaccga gttgctcttg
     6421 cccggcgtca atacgggata ataccgcgcc acatagcaga actttaaaag tgctcatcat
     6481 tggaaaacgt tcttcggggc gaaaactctc aaggatctta ccgctgttga gatccagttc
     6541 gatgtaaccc actcgtgcac ccaactgatc ttcagcatct tttactttca ccagcgtttc
     6601 tgggtgagca aaaacaggaa ggcaaaatgc cgcaaaaaag ggaataaggg cgacacggaa
     6661 atgttgaata ctcatactct tcctttttca atattattga agcatttatc agggttattg
     6721 tctcatgagc ggatacatat ttgaatgtat ttagaaaaat aaacaaatag gggttccgcg
     6781 cacatttccc cgaaaagtgc cacctgacgt ctaagaaacc attattatca tgacattaac
     6841 ctataaaaat aggcgtatca cgaggccctt tcgtctcgcg cgtttcggtg atgacggtga
     6901 aaacctctga cacatgcagc tcccggagac ggtcacagct tgtctgtaag cggatgccgg
     6961 gagcagacaa gcccgtcagg gcgcgtcagc gggtgttggc gggtgtcggg gctggcttaa
     7021 ctatgcggca tcagagcaga ttgtactgag agtgcaccat atgcggtgtg aaataccgca
     7081 cagatgcgta aggagaaaat accgcatcag gcgccattcg ccattcaggc tgcgcaactg
     7141 ttgggaaggg cgatcggtgc gggcctcttc gctattacgc cagctggcga aagggggatg
     7201 tgctgcaagg cgattaagtt gggtaacgcc agggttttcc cagtcacgac gttgtaaaac
     7261 gacggccagt gccaagcttg catgc
//
