[The description below was written by a language model from this plasmid's Addgene catalogue record and the feature table of its GenBank file.]
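Description:
Raichu-OsRac1 DN is a 7,285 bp plant expression plasmid built on the pBI221 backbone, a pUC-type vector without T-DNA borders in the annotated map, so it suits direct DNA delivery for transient expression rather than Agrobacterium-mediated transfer. It is propagated in E. coli at high copy from a ColE1/pUC origin and selected with ampicillin through the bla (AmpR) gene. Residual lac promoter/operator and M13 primer sites remain from the pUC cloning region.

The payload is an intramolecular FRET biosensor of the Raichu design for the rice (Oryza sativa) small GTPase OsRac1. It is driven by the maize polyubiquitin (Ubi) promoter and terminated by the nopaline synthase (NOS) terminator and poly(A) signal. According to the catalogue fields, OsRac1 is flanked by Venus fused to a CRIB domain at the N-terminus and by CFP with a lipid-modification (membrane-targeting) sequence at the C-terminus. In such sensors, the GTP-bound GTPase binds the CRIB effector motif, which brings the two fluorophores together and raises FRET. This version carries the T24N substitution, a dominant-negative mutation. It therefore serves as the low-FRET negative control in small GTPase activation assays in plant cells.

The feature table annotates only part of the fusion. The sole coding feature between promoter and terminator is labelled VN173, an N-terminal mVenus fragment; this is probably an automated partial match to the Venus portion. The CRIB, OsRac1 and CFP segments are not annotated. Repository sequencing also found a K193R difference in the insert, which the depositing laboratory reports does not affect function.
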