Addgene plasmid #133263: Raichu-OsRac1 DN
Purpose: Dominant-negative (DN) mutant of OsRac1; Acts as a negative control for small GTPases activation assays
Depositing lab: Yoji Kawano. Depositing organization: CAS Center for Excellence in Molecular Plant Sciences ("CEMPS"). Publication: In vivo monitoring of plant small GTPase activation using a Forster resonance energy transfer biosensor. Wong HL, Akamatsu A, Wang Q, Higuchi M, Matsuda T, Okuda J, Kosami KI, Inada N, Kawasaki T, Kaneko-Kawano T, Nagawa S, Tan L, Kawano Y, Shimamoto K. Plant Methods. 2018 Jul 7;14:56. doi: 10.1186/s13007-018-0325-4. eCollection 2018. PubMed 30002723.
Backbone
  Vector backbone: pBI221
  Vector type: Plant Expression
Growth in bacteria
  Bacterial resistance: Ampicillin, 100 μg/mL
  Growth temperature: 37°C
  Growth strain: DH5alpha
  Copy number: High Copy
Gene/Insert
  Gene/Insert name: OsRac1(T24N)
  Species: Oryza sativa
  Mutation: OsRac1 T24N
  Entrez Gene: LOC4325879 (a.k.a. OSNPB_010229400, OsRac1, Rac1)
  Promoter: Ubi
  Tag / fusion protein: Venus-CRIB (N terminal on insert); CFP-lipid (C terminal on insert)
  Cloning method: Restriction Enzyme; 5′ cloning site unknown (unknown if destroyed); 3′ cloning site unknown (unknown if destroyed)
  Sequencing primers: 5′ pBI221 35S: ACTGACGTAAGGGATGACGC; 3′ NosTer R 2: GATAATCATCGCAAGACCG
Terms and licenses: Academic/Nonprofit Terms; Industry Terms: Not Available to Industry
Depositor comments: Addgene QC NGS analysis identified a K193R discrepancy in the plasmid insert. The depositing laboratory has confirmed that this does not affect plasmid function.
How to cite: Raichu-OsRac1 DN was a gift from Yoji Kawano (Addgene plasmid # 133263 ; http://n2t.net/addgene:133263 ; RRID:Addgene_133263)
